Addgene plasmid #161206: pDONR221-SLC25A3_STOP
Purpose: Gateway entry clone with codon-optimized ORF sequence for subcloning into custom expression vectors. Contains a STOP codon at the end of the codon-optimized ORF sequence.
Depositing lab: RESOLUTE Consortium & Giulio Superti-Furga. Depositing organization: CeMM Research Center for Molecular Medicine. Publication: The RESOLUTE consortium: unlocking SLC transporters for drug discovery. Superti-Furga G, Lackner D, Wiedmer T, Ingles-Prieto A, Barbosa B, Girardi E, Goldmann U, Gurtl B, Klavins K, Klimek C, Lindinger S, Lineiro-Retes E, Muller AC, Onstein S, Redinger G, Reil D, Sedlyarov V, Wolf G, Crawford M, Everley R, ... Steppan CM. Nat Rev Drug Discov. 2020 Jul;19(7):429-430. doi: 10.1038/d41573-020-00056-6. PubMed 32265506.
Backbone
  Vector backbone: pDONR221
  Backbone manufacturer: ThermoFisher Scientific
  Backbone size w/o insert (bp): 2550
  Vector type: Mammalian Expression
Growth in bacteria
  Bacterial resistance: Kanamycin, 50 μg/mL
  Growth temperature: 37°C
  Growth strain: NEB Stable
  Copy number: High Copy
Gene/Insert
  Gene/Insert name: SLC25A3 (alt name: PHC)
  Species: H. sapiens (human)
  Insert size (bp): 1089
  Entrez Gene: SLC25A3 (a.k.a. OK/SW-cl.48, PHC, PTP, PiC)
  Cloning method: Gateway Cloning
  Sequencing primers: 5′ M13-fwd; 3′ M13-rev
Terms and licenses: Academic/Nonprofit Terms; Industry Terms
Depositor comments: This plasmid contains a STOP codon at the end of the codon-optimized ORF. For the version of this plasmid that does not contain a STOP codon, please see Addgene plasmid 132040 For more information on the full Resolute plasmid collection, please see www.addgene.org/depositor-collections/re-solute/. Please provide your feedback on this plasmid to the RESOLUTE consortium by filling out their RESOLUTE repository feedback form: https://forms.office.com/Pages/ResponsePage.aspx?id=0e05yklzmkS7rjFGQL4N7z4feCLQvEJAmVcOCM_u885UN1JJRko0Ukg4TVQwNTZLOUxPQVJWT1NHUCQlQCN0PWcu
How to cite: pDONR221-SLC25A3_STOP was a gift from RESOLUTE Consortium & Giulio Superti-Furga (Addgene plasmid # 161206 ; http://n2t.net/addgene:161206 ; RRID:Addgene_161206)
