[The description below was written by a language model from this plasmid's Addgene catalogue record and pLannotate feature annotations shown in this document.]
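Description:
pDONR221-SLC25A3_STOP is a Gateway entry clone built on the pDONR221 backbone, carrying a codon-optimized open reading frame for human SLC25A3 (also known as PHC or PiC), the mitochondrial phosphate carrier that cotransports phosphate and protons from the cytosol into the mitochondrial matrix. The sequenced plasmid is about 3.6 kb. It is propagated in E. coli from a high-copy ColE1/pUC-type origin and selected with kanamycin through an aminoglycoside phosphotransferase (KanR) gene. Although the repository lists the vector type as mammalian expression, the feature table shows no mammalian promoter or polyadenylation signal. The plasmid is therefore a shuttle for the ORF rather than an expression construct in its own right.

The roughly 1.1 kb SLC25A3 coding sequence lies between attL1 and attL2 sites, the product of a BP reaction into the donor vector. These sites allow directional, frame-preserving transfer into any attR-containing destination vector by an LR Clonase reaction. This version keeps a stop codon at the end of the ORF, so it suits expression of the untagged protein or N-terminal fusions supplied by the destination vector, but not C-terminal tags; a companion clone without the stop codon exists for that purpose. rrnB T1 and T2 terminators sit upstream of the cassette, where they insulate the insert from read-through transcription in bacteria. A T7 promoter lies beyond attL2, oriented back toward the insert. Short lacI and lacZα fragments are annotated as backbone remnants, and M13 forward and reverse priming sites are used to sequence the insert. The plasmid belongs to a consortium collection of solute carrier ORFs made for subcloning into custom expression vectors for transporter research and drug discovery.
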