Features (pLannotate 1.2.2; 10 found; start..end, strand, type, name):
      1..100     +  protein_bind   attL1: mutant version of attL; recombination site for the Gateway® LR reaction LR Clonase™
    106..1191    +  CDS            SLC25A3: MPCP_HUMAN - Also known as PHC. Experimental evidence at protein level: Swiss-Prot protein existence level 1. Transport of phosphate groups from the cytosol to the mitochondrial matrix. Phosphate is cotransported with H(+). May play a role regulation of the mitochondrial permeability transition pore (mPTP). From Homo sapiens (Human).
   1196..1295    -  protein_bind   attL2: mutant version of attL; recombination site for the Gateway® LR reaction LR Clonase™
   1313..1331    -  promoter       T7 promoter: promoter for bacteriophage T7 RNA polymerase
   1465..2274    +  CDS            KanR: aminoglycoside phosphotransferase; aph(3')-Ia; confers resistance to kanamycin in bacteria or G418 (Geneticin®) in eukaryotes
   2421..3009    +  rep_origin     ori: high-copy-number ColE1/pMB1/pBR322/pUC origin of replication
   3192..3284    +  CDS            lacI (fragment): lac repressor; lacI; The lac repressor binds to the lac operator to inhibit transcription in E. coli. This inhibition can be relieved by adding lactose or isopropyl-β-D-thiogalactopyranoside (IPTG).
   3339..3366    -  terminator     rrnB T2 terminator: transcription terminator T2 from the E. coli rrnB gene
   3498..3541    +  terminator     rrnB T1 terminator: Escherichia coli rrnB; transcription terminator T1 from the E. coli rrnB gene
   3588..3624    -  CDS            lacZα (fragment): LacZα fragment of β-galactosidase; lacZ fragment
>Addgene plasmid #161206 | pDONR221-SLC25A3_STOP | addgene full sequence | sequence record 335553 | Addgene NGS Result
CAAATAATGATTTTATTTTGACTGATAGTGACCTGTTCGTTGCAACACATTGATGAGCAATGCTTTTTTA
TAATGCCAACTTTGTACAAAAAAGCAGGCTCCACCATGTTCAGCTCCGTGGCACACCTGGCAAGGGCAAA
CCCTTTTAATACCCCACACCTGCAGCTGGTGCACGACGGACTGGGCGATCTGCGGTCTAGCTCCCCTGGA
CCAACAGGACAGCCACGGAGACCCAGAAACCTGGCAGCAGCAGCAGTGGAGGAGCAGTACTCCTGTGACT
ATGGCTCTGGCCGGTTCTTTATCCTGTGCGGCCTGGGCGGCATCATCTCCTGTGGAACCACACACACCGC
CCTGGTGCCACTGGACCTGGTGAAGTGCAGAATGCAGGTGGATCCTCAGAAGTACAAGGGCATCTTCAAT
GGCTTTTCCGTGACCCTGAAGGAGGATGGCGTGAGGGGACTGGCAAAGGGATGGGCACCTACATTCCTGG
GCTATAGCATGCAGGGCCTGTGCAAGTTCGGCTTTTACGAGGTGTTTAAGGTGCTGTATAGCAACATGCT
GGGCGAGGAGAATACCTACCTGTGGAGGACATCCCTGTATCTGGCAGCATCCGCCTCTGCCGAGTTCTTT
GCAGACATCGCCCTGGCACCAATGGAGGCAGCAAAGGTGCGGATCCAGACCCAGCCTGGCTACGCCAACA
CACTGAGAGATGCCGCCCCAAAGATGTACAAGGAGGAGGGCCTGAAGGCCTTCTATAAGGGCGTGGCCCC
CCTGTGGATGAGGCAGATCCCTTACACCATGATGAAGTTCGCCTGCTTTGAGCGCACAGTGGAGGCCCTG
TATAAGTTCGTGGTGCCCAAGCCTCGGAGCGAGTGTTCCAAGCCAGAGCAGCTGGTGGTGACCTTCGTGG
CCGGCTACATCGCCGGCGTGTTTTGCGCAATCGTGTCCCACCCAGCAGACTCTGTGGTGAGCGTGCTGAA
TAAGGAGAAGGGCTCTAGCGCCTCTCTGGTGCTGAAGAGGCTGGGCTTCAAGGGCGTGTGGAAGGGCCTG
TTTGCCCGCATCATCATGATCGGCACCCTGACAGCCCTGCAGTGGTTCATCTACGATTCTGTGAAGGTGT
ACTTCCGGCTGCCAAGGCCACCTCCACCAGAGATGCCCGAGAGCCTGAAGAAGAAGCTGGGCCTGACACA
GTAAGACCCAGCTTTCTTGTACAAAGTTGGCATTATAAGAAAGCATTGCTTATCAATTTGTTGCAACGAA
CAGGTCACTATCAGTCAAAATAAAATCATTATTTGCCATCCAGCTGATATCCCCTATAGTGAGTCGTATT
ACATGGTCATAGCTGTTTCCTGGCAGCTCTGGCCCGTGTCTCAAAATCTCTGATGTTACATTGCACAAGA
TAAAAATATATCATCATGAACAATAAAACTGTCTGCTTACATAAACAGTAATACAAGGGGTGTTATGAGC
CATATTCAACGGGAAACGTCGAGGCCGCGATTAAATTCCAACATGGATGCTGATTTATATGGGTATAAAT
GGGCTCGCGATAATGTCGGGCAATCAGGTGCGACAATCTATCGCTTGTATGGGAAGCCCGATGCGCCAGA
GTTGTTTCTGAAACATGGCAAAGGTAGCGTTGCCAATGATGTTACAGATGAGATGGTCAGACTAAACTGG
CTGACGGAATTTATGCCTCTTCCGACCATCAAGCATTTTATCCGTACTCCTGATGATGCATGGTTACTCA
CCACTGCGATCCCCGGAAAAACAGCATTCCAGGTATTAGAAGAATATCCTGATTCAGGTGAAAATATTGT
TGATGCGCTGGCAGTGTTCCTGCGCCGGTTGCATTCGATTCCTGTTTGTAATTGTCCTTTTAACAGCGAT
CGCGTATTTCGTCTCGCTCAGGCGCAATCACGAATGAATAACGGTTTGGTTGATGCGAGTGATTTTGATG
ACGAGCGTAATGGCTGGCCTGTTGAACAAGTCTGGAAAGAAATGCATAAACTTTTGCCATTCTCACCGGA
TTCAGTCGTCACTCATGGTGATTTCTCACTTGATAACCTTATTTTTGACGAGGGGAAATTAATAGGTTGT
ATTGATGTTGGACGAGTCGGAATCGCAGACCGATACCAGGATCTTGCCATCCTATGGAACTGCCTCGGTG
AGTTTTCTCCTTCATTACAGAAACGGCTTTTTCAAAAATATGGTATTGATAATCCTGATATGAATAAATT
GCAGTTTCATTTGATGCTCGATGAGTTTTTCTAATCAGAATTGGTTAATTGGTTGTAACACTGGCAGAGC
ATTACGCTGACTTGACGGGACGGCGCAAGCTCATGACCAAAATCCCTTAACGTGAGTTACGCGTCGTTCC
ACTGAGCGTCAGACCCCGTAGAAAAGATCAAAGGATCTTCTTGAGATCCTTTTTTTCTGCGCGTAATCTG
CTGCTTGCAAACAAAAAAACCACCGCTACCAGCGGTGGTTTGTTTGCCGGATCAAGAGCTACCAACTCTT
TTTCCGAAGGTAACTGGCTTCAGCAGAGCGCAGATACCAAATACTGTTCTTCTAGTGTAGCCGTAGTTAG
GCCACCACTTCAAGAACTCTGTAGCACCGCCTACATACCTCGCTCTGCTAATCCTGTTACCAGTGGCTGC
TGCCAGTGGCGATAAGTCGTGTCTTACCGGGTTGGACTCAAGACGATAGTTACCGGATAAGGCGCAGCGG
TCGGGCTGAACGGGGGGTTCGTGCACACAGCCCAGCTTGGAGCGAACGACCTACACCGAACTGAGATACC
TACAGCGTGAGCTATGAGAAAGCGCCACGCTTCCCGAAGGGAGAAAGGCGGACAGGTATCCGGTAAGCGG
CAGGGTCGGAACAGGAGAGCGCACGAGGGAGCTTCCAGGGGGAAACGCCTGGTATCTTTATAGTCCTGTC
GGGTTTCGCCACCTCTGACTTGAGCGTCGATTTTTGTGATGCTCGTCAGGGGGGCGGAGCCTATGGAAAA
ACGCCAGCAACGCGGCCTTTTTACGGTTCCTGGCCTTTTGCTGGCCTTTTGCTCACATGTTCTTTCCTGC
GTTATCCCCTGATTCTGTGGATAACCGTATTACCGCCTTTGAGTGAGCTGATACCGCTCGCCGCAGCCGA
ACGACCGAGCGCAGCGAGTCAGTGAGCGAGGAAGCGGAAGAGCGCCCAATACGCAAACCGCCTCTCCCCG
CGCGTTGGCCGATTCATTAATGCAGCTGGCACGACAGGTTTCCCGACTGGAAAGCGGGCAGTGAGCGCAA
CGCAATTAATACGCGTACCGCTAGCCAGGAAGAGTTTGTAGAAACGCAAAAAGGCCATCCGTCAGGATGG
CCTTCTGCTTAGTTTGATGCCTGGCAGTTTATGGCGGGCGTCCTGCCCGCCACCCTCCGGGCCGTTGCTT
CACAACGTTCAAATCCGCTCCCGGCGGATTTGTCCTACTCAGGAGAGCGTTCACCGACAAACAACAGATA
AAACGAAAGGCCCAGTCTTCCGACTGAGCCTTTCGTTTTATTTGATGCCTGGCAGTTCCCTACTCTCGCG
TTAACGCTAGCATGGATGTTTTCCCAGTCACGACGTTGTAAAACGACGGCCAGTCTTAAGCTCGGGCCC
