>Addgene plasmid #161206 | pDONR221-SLC25A3_STOP | depositor partial sequence | sequence record 312347 | Codon-optimized ORF of SLC25A3
ATGTTCAGCTCCGTGGCACACCTGGCAAGGGCAAACCCTTTTAATACCCCACACCTGCAGCTGGTGCACG
ACGGACTGGGCGATCTGCGGTCTAGCTCCCCTGGACCAACAGGACAGCCACGGAGACCCAGAAACCTGGC
AGCAGCAGCAGTGGAGGAGCAGTACTCCTGTGACTATGGCTCTGGCCGGTTCTTTATCCTGTGCGGCCTG
GGCGGCATCATCTCCTGTGGAACCACACACACCGCCCTGGTGCCACTGGACCTGGTGAAGTGCAGAATGC
AGGTGGATCCTCAGAAGTACAAGGGCATCTTCAATGGCTTTTCCGTGACCCTGAAGGAGGATGGCGTGAG
GGGACTGGCAAAGGGATGGGCACCTACATTCCTGGGCTATAGCATGCAGGGCCTGTGCAAGTTCGGCTTT
TACGAGGTGTTTAAGGTGCTGTATAGCAACATGCTGGGCGAGGAGAATACCTACCTGTGGAGGACATCCC
TGTATCTGGCAGCATCCGCCTCTGCCGAGTTCTTTGCAGACATCGCCCTGGCACCAATGGAGGCAGCAAA
GGTGCGGATCCAGACCCAGCCTGGCTACGCCAACACACTGAGAGATGCCGCCCCAAAGATGTACAAGGAG
GAGGGCCTGAAGGCCTTCTATAAGGGCGTGGCCCCCCTGTGGATGAGGCAGATCCCTTACACCATGATGA
AGTTCGCCTGCTTTGAGCGCACAGTGGAGGCCCTGTATAAGTTCGTGGTGCCCAAGCCTCGGAGCGAGTG
TTCCAAGCCAGAGCAGCTGGTGGTGACCTTCGTGGCCGGCTACATCGCCGGCGTGTTTTGCGCAATCGTG
TCCCACCCAGCAGACTCTGTGGTGAGCGTGCTGAATAAGGAGAAGGGCTCTAGCGCCTCTCTGGTGCTGA
AGAGGCTGGGCTTCAAGGGCGTGTGGAAGGGCCTGTTTGCCCGCATCATCATGATCGGCACCCTGACAGC
CCTGCAGTGGTTCATCTACGATTCTGTGAAGGTGTACTTCCGGCTGCCAAGGCCACCTCCACCAGAGATG
CCCGAGAGCCTGAAGAAGAAGCTGGGCCTGACACAGTAA
